Addgene plasmid #19331: pCFJ178 - cxTi10882_MCS
Depositing lab: Erik Jorgensen. Depositing organization: University of Utah. Publication: Single-copy insertion of transgenes in Caenorhabditis elegans. Christian Frøkjær-Jensen, M Wayne Davis, Christopher E Hopkins, Blake J Newman, Jason M Thumme, Søren-Peter Olesen, Morten Grunnet & Erik M Jorgensen. 10.1038/ng.248 PubMed 18953339.
Backbone
  Vector backbone: N/A
  Backbone size w/o insert (bp): 2448
  Vector type: Worm Expression
Growth in bacteria
  Bacterial resistance: Ampicillin, 100 μg/mL
  Growth temperature: 37°C
  Growth strain: DH5alpha
  Copy number: High Copy
Gene/Insert
  Gene/Insert name: cxTi10882 targetting region
  Species: C. elegans (nematode)
  Insert size (bp): 4869
  Cloning method: Restriction Enzyme
  Sequencing primers: 5′ n/a
Terms and licenses: Academic/Nonprofit Terms; Industry Terms: Not Available to Industry
Depositor comments: Standard Multiple Cloning site vector for targeted insertions at cxTi10882 on Chr. IV. Contains C.Briggsae unc-119 rescue fragment.
How to cite: pCFJ178 - cxTi10882_MCS was a gift from Erik Jorgensen (Addgene plasmid # 19331 ; http://n2t.net/addgene:19331 ; RRID:Addgene_19331)
