[The description below was written by a language model from this plasmid's Addgene catalogue record and pLannotate feature annotations shown in this document.]
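Description:
pCFJ178 - cxTi10882_MCS is a Caenorhabditis elegans targeting vector for placing transgenes as single copies at the cxTi10882 transposon site on chromosome IV, following the single-copy insertion approach described in the associated publication. It is propagated in E. coli as a high-copy plasmid: the annotated sequence (about 7.3 kb) carries a ColE1/pUC-type origin and a β-lactamase gene with its own promoter for ampicillin selection. The record names no specific backbone. The short rop, bom, lacZα and RSF ori fragments look like remnants of the parental cloning vector rather than functional parts.

The roughly 4.9 kb insert is the cxTi10882 targeting region. According to the depositor, it contains a standard multiple cloning site and a C. briggsae unc-119 rescue fragment. The feature table detects an unc-119 coding region on the reverse strand; the software labels it by its C. elegans homologue, but the depositor's comment identifies it as the C. briggsae gene. This fragment serves as a positive selection marker, since it restores normal movement to unc-119 mutant worms that have taken up the DNA. C. elegans genomic sequence, including a fragment of the collagen gene col-34, lies to either side and presumably supplies the homology arms that direct repair of a break at the transposon site so that the intervening cassette is copied into the chromosome. Gateway attB3, attB2 and attB1 core sites sit at the junctions between these segments, suggesting the targeting region was assembled by multisite recombination. The multiple cloning site is not annotated, and the short P element match is probably incidental.

No promoter or gene of interest is present. Users clone their own expression cassette into the multiple cloning site by restriction enzyme cloning before injecting it into worms.
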