Features (pLannotate 1.2.2; 13 found; start..end, strand, type, name):
     43..631     -  rep_origin     ori: high-copy-number ColE1/pMB1/pBR322/pUC origin of replication
    802..1662    -  CDS            AmpR: β-lactamase; bla; confers resistance to ampicillin, carbenicillin, and related antibiotics
   1663..1767    -  promoter       AmpR promoter: bla
   1862..1897    +  CDS            rop (fragment): Rop protein, which maintains plasmids at low copy number; rop
   1999..2098    +  misc_feature   bom (fragment): basis of mobility region from pBR322
   2104..2261    -  CDS            lacZα (fragment): LacZα fragment of β-galactosidase; lacZ fragment
   2265..2285    +  protein_bind   attB3: mutant version of attB; core recombination site for the Gateway® BP reaction BP Clonase™
   3334..3354    +  protein_bind   attB2: mutant version of attB; core recombination site for the Gateway® BP reaction BP Clonase™
   3838..4680    -  CDS            unc-119: UN119_CAEEL - Experimental evidence at protein level: Swiss-Prot protein existence level 1. Myristoyl-binding protein that acts as a cargo adapter: specifically binds the myristoyl moiety of a subset of N-terminally myristoylated proteins and is required for their localization. Plays a key role in ciliary membrane localization of proteins. Required for the establishment or function of the nervous system. From Caenorhabditis elegans.
   4791..4808    +  misc_feature   P element 5' end (fragment): No description available
   5672..5692    -  protein_bind   attB1: mutant version of attB; core recombination site for the Gateway® BP reaction BP Clonase™
   6816..6983    -  CDS            col-34 (fragment): COL34_CAEEL - Also known as ram-4. Experimental evidence at transcript level: Swiss-Prot protein existence level 2. Nematode cuticles are composed largely of collagen-like proteins. The cuticle functions both as an exoskeleton and as a barrier to protect the worm from its environment. From Caenorhabditis elegans.
   7233..7307    -  rep_origin     RSF ori (fragment): Plasmids containing the RSF 1030 origin of replication can be propagated in E. coli cells that contain additional plasmids with compatible origins.
>Addgene plasmid #19331 | pCFJ178 - cxTi10882_MCS | depositor full sequence | sequence record 8988 | Author sequence
GCAAAAGACCAGGAACCGTAAAAAGGCCGCGTTGCTGGCGTTTTTCCATAGGCTCCGCCCCCCTGACGAG
CATCACAAAAATCGACGCTCAAGTCAGAGGTGGCGAAACCCGACAGGACTATAAAGATACCAGGCGTTTC
CCCCTGGAAGCTCCCTCGTGCGCTCTCCTGTTCCGACCCTGCCGCTTACCGGATACCTGTCCGCCTTTCT
CCCTTCGGGAAGCGTGGCGCTTTCTCATAGCTCACGCTGTAGGTATCTCAGTTCGGTGTAGGTCGTTCGC
TCCAAGCTGGGCTGTGTGCACGAACCCCCCGTTCAGCCCGACCGCTGCGCCTTATCCGGTAACTATCGTC
TTGAGTCCAACCCGGTAAGACACGACTTATCGCCACTGGCAGCAGCCACTGGTAACAGGATTAGCAGAGC
GAGGTATGTAGGCGGTGCTACAGAGTTCTTGAAGTGGTGGCCTAACTACGGCTACACTAGAAGGACAGTA
TTTGGTATCTGCGCTCTGCTGAAGCCAGTTACCTTCGGAAAAAGAGTTGGTAGCTCTTGATCCGGCAAAC
AAACCACCGCTGGTAGCGGTGGTTTTTTTGTTTGCAAGCAGCAGATTACGCGCAGAAAAAAAGGATCTCA
AGAAGATCCTTTGATCTTTTCTACGGGGTCTGACGCTCAGTGGAACGAAAACTCACGTTAAGGGATTTTG
GTCATGAGATTATCAAAAAGGATCTTCACCTAGATCCTTTTAAATTAAAAATGAAGTTTTAAATCAATCT
AAAGTATATATGAGTAAACTTGGTCTGACAGTTACCAATGCTTAATCAGTGAGGCACCTATCTCAGCGAT
CTGTCTATTTCGTTCATCCATAGTTGCCTGACTCCCCGTCGTGTAGATAACTACGATACGGGAGGGCTTA
CCATCTGGCCCCAGTGCTGCAATGATACCGCGAGACCCACGCTCACCGGCTCCAGATTTATCAGCAATAA
ACCAGCCAGCCGGAAGGGCCGAGCGCAGAAGTGGTCCTGCAACTTTATCCGCCTCCATCCAGTCTATTAA
TTGTTGCCGGGAAGCTAGAGTAAGTAGTTCGCCAGTTAATAGTTTGCGCAACGTTGTTGCCATTGCTACA
GGCATCGTGGTGTCACGCTCGTCGTTTGGTATGGCTTCATTCAGCTCCGGTTCCCAACGATCAAGGCGAG
TTACATGATCCCCCATGTTGTGCAAAAAAGCGGTTAGCTCCTTCGGTCCTCCGATCGTTGTCAGAAGTAA
GTTGGCCGCAGTGTTATCACTCATGGTTATGGCAGCACTGCATAATTCTCTTACTGTCATGCCATCCGTA
AGATGCTTTTCTGTGACTGGTGAGTACTCAACCAAGTCATTCTGAGAATAGTGTATGCGGCGACCGAGTT
GCTCTTGCCCGGCGTCAATACGGGATAATACCGCGCCACATAGCAGAACTTTAAAAGTGCTCATCATTGG
AAAACGTTCTTCGGGGCGAAAACTCTCAAGGATCTTACCGCTGTTGAGATCCAGTTCGATGTAACCCACT
CGTGCACCCAACTGATCTTCAGCATCTTTTACTTTCACCAGCGTTTCTGGGTGAGCAAAAACAGGAAGGC
AAAATGCCGCAAAAAAGGGAATAAGGGCGACACGGAAATGTTGAATACTCATACTCTTCCTTTTTCAATA
TTATTGAAGCATTTATCAGGGTTATTGTCTCATGAGCGGATACATATTTGAATGTATTTAGAAAAATAAA
CAAATAGGGGTTCCGCGCACATTTCCCCGAAAAGTGCCACCTGACGTCTAAGAAACCATTATTATCATGA
CATTAACCTATAAAAATAGGCGTATCACGAGGCCCTTTCGTCTCGCGCGTTTCGGTGATGACGGTGAAAA
CCTCTGACACATGCAGCTCCCGGAGACGGTCACAGCTTGTCTGTAAGCGGATGCCGGGAGCAGACAAGCC
CGTCAGGGCGCGTCAGCGGGTGTTGGCGGGTGTCGGGGCTGGCTTAACTATGCGGCATCAGAGCAGATTG
TACTGAGAGTGCACCATATGCGGTGTGAAATACCGCACAGATGCGTAAGGAGAAAATACCGCATCAGGCG
CCATTCGCCATTCAGGCTGCGCAACTGTTGGGAAGGGCGATCGGTGCGGGCCTCTTCGCTATTACGCCAG
CTGGCGAAAGGGGGATGTGCTGCAAGGCGATTAAGTTGGGTAACGCCAGGGTTTTCCCAGTCACGACGTT
GTAAAACGACGGCCAGTGAATTATCAACTATGTATAATAAAGTTGCGGCCCATTAGGTCAGACAAAAATT
TCTGATCTTTAAACCTTATTGATTAAAACTAATTTTTGCCCGACTTTTTTGACACATGCACTAGACGCTT
GTACTCAAAATTTGGAAACCTTGCTCAAATCCACTACTCAGATATGACAGTAGCATCGATAATTGAACCA
TTATCCTGAAATCCCCTTTCCTGTCCCGGTTCATTTTCCAATTTTTTCAACGGTGGAAGAAGGGGCAAAT
TTTATACCAAAACGTCTCCGTTTATGACCCACCCCCTATGCAAAATAAACGGCTCTGGGAGAAATAGTAC
AGAAAACGCGGAGCCTGCTTGATTCCTTCTCCGAGGCGACAAAAAACGCATCATTCGTATTGTAAGATGC
ATGTGTGGCTGGCCTCTTTTGAATTTTACTGGTTTTTTATATTTCTACTAATATTTCGAAAAATTTTGTA
AGTAAATCATTGATTACGTTTACAAAAATTTAGAAACATTTCAAAATGATTACTTCTAAATTAATTATAT
TTACAGGTTAGTTCGAGTTACTTATGACCTTCCAATCCGCCATATCCGCCAAGGACGCTCCAATTAATTT
TTTAGAATTATTTTTTAACACATGTATTATTTTTTAACAATAAATTATTCATGAAATCATCAAATGTATA
TGTTCTACTATAATATTTAGGTCAAACTATAGAAAAGAAATCCTTGTTTTTGGAACAAAGGAGTTCAGAT
CCTGTGCATTTGATCTTGGATCCACATCTTTGGTCCATGGGAAAGCTTGGCACTGATCAAGAAGGATTCT
TCAAATATCTAAAATTGCCGGCTGCCCGTAGAATTCCATCAGTTTTCCAGAGTTTTAGTGAAAATTTGCA
TCCCGTTAGAAACAATCTACACAACGGTAAAAAGGACCCATTATTTTTACCGTACCGTTTTCCTTTATGG
CCCTCTATGCAAAAAATTATAGCGTGGAGGGGCAGTACAGAATAATAAAGTGTGAGAAAAAAAACTGCTC
TGCGAGAAATAGTACAGCAAACGCGGAGCATGCTTGATTCTATCCACTTTGTACAAGAAAGCTGGGTTAA
TACGACTCACTAGTGGGCAGATCTTCGAATGCATCGCGCGCACCGTACGTCTCGAGGAATTCCTGCAGGA
TATCTGGATCCACGAAGCTTCCCATGGTGACGTCACCGGTTCTAGATACCTAGGTGAGCTCTGGTACCCT
CTAGTCAAGGCCTTAAGTGAGTCGTATTACGTAGCCCGGGCCTAGTTCTAGACATTCTCTAATGAAAAAA
TCTTTCAGTTGAAATTGAAAATGAGTTAAAGTTGGAGTTTTTATTGAAAACAGATTTCCGTGTGATTAGT
GTTTTTAGCGAGTGTGACAGGACAGCGAAAAAATATAGAAACAAGGGGGGAACTGAAAAGCTTAGGAATG
CATTGAACATGAGAAGGGGAAGGGGAAGGAACAAACTAGACAGGAATTATTGGAATTTAATCACATTTGG
AGTTTTTTTTCTATTCGACAGAATAATTATCCAGAACATTTTTGTATTAAATATTTATGCATCATATGAG
TAGTCGGCTTTGTTGTGCATGACGAGTTTGTTATCGACGAAATAGAAGCTGTCAGAACGAGTCTCGTTTG
GATTGTTGATCATGTCGTCCACTGAAAAAGAGATTAGTCTTTTGAATTGTACTTTTTAGAATAATGACTC
ACTGAGTTGTTGAGAGAGTTGAGGGAACTCATAGATATGTTCACAGTTGTTTCGTGAATTCGGAATACAG
AATCCGAATTCAAAGTCAAAACACTTCAGAAGGCGATCTTTGAAGAAGTGACGTTCGATCATTCGGAAAT
GATGGATTGGGATGTCTCCTACTTTGAATTCCACAGTTGCTCCGACCGTTTTGAGTTTCAAAAAGTTTGG
AGCAAATCTATAACGCACGTATCTTGCCGACTCCTGTGGCGACTCATCATTCTCCTGATCGTTCTCCGGT
TTGGCGATCTCGAAAAGCACTTGCTCAGTGTCCAGATCACGGATTTGGAACTTGGTGAACTCGATGTTAT
AGATGTTCGCAGATGGGGAGCATAAGAATCCTAAATTTATGTTTTAAACTGAAATCCAAAGGGAGCAAGA
TACCTTGAGTGATTCCCGGAAGTGCTAAAACGTCGTTCGGAGTGATTTGAGCTTTCTTCGCAAGCTCCGA
TTCCGTTGTGATTCCTTGTTCGGTGCTTGGTGGTGGCCGTGGCATCTGGAAATATGGAAAAGTTCAACAA
AAAGAAAAGAGAAAAGAATGAAATCGGATATCAAGAGTTAGTTGAGCGGTTTCTCTAGTTTTCTGAGTCT
CACCTGCGACGGGAAGGTCGCCGAGCCGGGTGGAATCGATCGTTGTTGCTCGGCTTTCATATCGGTTTGG
TTGGAAGCGGCTGAAAACGGAAAGAAGTGGAAGAAGGAAAAGAGTGTGGTGTGACAGGAAAATGGTAATT
AGAGGGTGCCAAATAACCAGCTATATTTTGTTTTTTTTTGAAAACATTTTTAAAAAGAAAAATACGATAA
TGATATCAGATGGATTTCCGGAAAACTGGTATGAAAAATTTCAACCTTTTTGAGTACATGTAATCAAAAT
ACACTTTGTAAATTATCATTTTTATTGAAACTCCACCATTTTTCTATTTATAACGCTAATAATTTGAAAA
AGAAACCTATTGCGAACCGCGGGGTGAATCCCAAAAACGAATGCGTTTTGGTGGAGTGATTGATTCGAAT
CGAAGAAGAAAAAGAAGAAGACGTGGAATAGAGAGCTCACTCTTAACCGAGCAGCACACACCGACAGAAA
AAAAAATGAAATGAATGAGGGTCTTCTTCTTCTTCTTCTTCGAATGATTGACAGAAATGGGAAAAAGAGG
AAGATTGAGAAGGGAAAAAGGAAGGAGAAAAGAAGCAGAAGAAGACGTCAGAGAGGAGAGGAACGAGCGG
AAAAGCAGCGGGCGCAAGTCATAGAAGTAGCAGAGCTGGGGAGAAGAAGACACTATCCAAGAAAGGAATG
ACGAGAGAGTATGCAAAGGGGTATAGGGTGCAGACAGAATAGGAACAGAATAACAGATGATGAGCCAAGA
AGAGTTGAAAAGGGCGATGAATTTGTCATGTAACTTAATTTGGGTCAATTTGAGCATGATGAATTGAAAT
CATCCCTTGTTGGGAGTTAATAACCGGTTTGTTATCAGAAACCCTGTAATAGAAGGGCGCCCTAACTTTG
AGCCAATTCATCCCGGTTTCTGTCAAATATATCAAAAAGTGGTCAACTGACAAATTGTTTTTGATATTAT
AATAAACATTTTATCCGTTAACAATTTTCGAATACTTTTTACAAGGACTTGGATAAATTGGCTCAAAGAG
CCTGCTTTTTTGTACAAACTTGAATTCAAAAACGCAGAACTCGTACTGTTGGATGCCTGTGTAGCGGTCC
TCTATTGATTTTTGCTATTTTTTGATAATTTTACTGTAAATTATGAGTTATTCCAATTAACATTCCTAGC
TAAATGTAAGTTAGCGACCAATTTTTTAGCAACCCCATTTTATGACTTTTCAGAATATCGCCTACTGGGT
CAACGACACTTGTTTGGAACTAAGGGTCTTCCCAATTTTTTTTAAATCTTCATAGGCTTGACAGAATCAG
GGTTCTTCAAGCAGCTTTGAGAGGGAATCAATTGCAACATTTGATGTTAAATTTATATTTTTTATAGTTC
TCTGGTGAAATGGGGACCACCGCAAAGCCCCTTTTATGTTTTTAACTTGAATAAAATCTTGTATTAAATT
GTGATTTATAGATCTGTATGGGTAATTTGAAGGAAAAGAAAGGGAGCTCCCAAAAGTGCCTTACAGATCC
AGGCCCAATAAATGTAAACTATTGGGCAGTAGTATGGCAAAAATCGTGCGGAATTTGAAAAACCTAGAAT
TAAAATAAATATTCAACACAAATGTTCGAGATATTTTAAGTTCGGAGTGTATATCTAGAACATATTGTAC
AAGTAGGTCTACGGGATCGTCTACGGGAAAATTTGATTTCCTCGAAGATGTATTTAATGAATTCTCTAAT
GTTGCAGGTCTTTGTATTTGACAGAATGTTGGTTTTTGAAACTTATTCGCCATAATTGCTTGGCTACTAC
ATGTCTCATGCCATTGACACTATCCTGTACTCGAAATTTGTTAAGTAACTACCCACCGTCCACTTATGAC
GAGAGGGTCAATTAAGGTCACTCCACAAAAGTAAATTTGAAAACACATGAGAAAAAGTGATCTGAATTCC
CTTGAAGTGGCTAAAACAAAGCAGATGAGGGATACGACGTATGCGACTACTGAGAGATAAGGTCGAAACT
TGATAAGGATGCTGCTTACCTGCTTAGCAAGTTTCTTCGCACAGGAGAAAGTGACAAGCTAAACTATCAA
ATTCATCTAAAACCTCAAAAAATTATTTTGGATGAAATAATGTTTTATTTTGAGCAACGCATAAGGCAAA
GAATAAATTAAAGGCGATCCGCTTAGCGGCGAGTTCCGTCCTCGAAGAAGATTCCTCCATCGATGGCGCA
GTACTTTGGACAGATTCCACGCTCTCCTGGGGTTCCTGGTGGTCCGACTGGTCCTGGCTGTCCTGGGTTT
CCGTCGGCTCCTGGCTTGCCGTCTGGTCCTGGTGGTCCCTTTGGTCCAGGTTGTCCTGAAAGATGTGGTG
ATTAGATATGGATTGAAAAACTATGAAATGATTACCTGGGGTTCCGTCGTTTCCTGGTTGTCCGGATGGT
CCTGGTGGTCCGACTGGTCCTGGCTCTCCGGTGGATCCTGGCTCTCCCTTTTGGACTGGCTCGCAGACAG
CTGGAAGTCCCTCCAACTTTCTATACAAAGTTGATAGCTTGGCGTAATCATGGTCATAGCTGTTTCCTGT
GTGAAATTGTTATCCGCTGGTATCAGCTCACTCAAAGGCGGTAATACGGTTATCCACAGAATCAGGGGAT
AACGCAGGAAAGAACATGTGAGCAAAAGGCCA
