>Addgene plasmid #19331 | pCFJ178 - cxTi10882_MCS | addgene partial sequence | sequence record 25128 | 19331 with M13pUC-fwd
AGTTATAAGTGGGCCCATTAGGTCAGACAAAAATTTCTGATCTTTAAACCTTATTGATTAAAACTAATTT
TTGCCCGACTTTTTTGACACATGCACTAGACGCTTGTACTCAAAATTTGGAAACCTTGCTCAAATCCACT
ACTCAGATATGACAGTAGCATCGATAATTGAACCATTATCCTGAAATCCCCTTTCCTGTCCCGGTTCATT
TTCCAATTTTTTCAACGGTGGAAGAAGGGGCAAATTTTATACCAAAACGTCTCCGTTTATGACCCACCCC
CTATGCAAAATAAACGGCTCTGGGAGAAATAGTACAGAAAACGCGGAGCCTGCTTGATTCCTTCTCCGAG
GCGACAAAAAACGCATCATTCGTATTGTAAGATGCATGTGTGGCTGGCCTCTTTTGAATTTTACTGGTTT
TTTATATTTCTACTAATATTTCGAAAAATTTTGTAAGTAAATCATTGATTACGTTTACAAAAATTTAGAA
ACATTTCAAAATGATTACTTCTAAATTAATTATATTTACAGGTTAGTTCGAGTTACTTATGACCTTCCAA
TCCGCCATATCCGCCAAGGACGCTCCAATTAATTTTTTAGAATTATTTTTTAACACATGTATTATTTTTT
AACAATAAATTATTCATGAAATCATCAAATGTATATGTTCTACTATAATATTTAGGTCAAACTATAGAAA
AGAAATCCTTGTTTTTGGAACAAAGGAGTTCAGATCCTGTGCATTTGATCTTGGATCCACATCTTTGGTC
CATGGGAAAGCTTGGCACTGATCAAGAAGGATTCTTCAAATATCTAAAATTGCCGGCTGCCCGTAGAATT
CCATCAGTTTTCCAGAGTTTTAGTGAAAATTTGCATCCCGTTAGAAACAATCTACACAACGGTAAAAAGG
ACCCATTATTTTTACCGTA
